>Addgene plasmid #217048 | pMV-hAT-6_PM | addgene full sequence | sequence record 442186 | Addgene NGS Result
AAAAATAAACAAATAGGGGTTCCGCGCACATTTCCCCGAAAAGTGCCACCTGACGTCTAAGAAACCATTA
TTATCATGACATTAACCTATAAAAATAGGCGTATCACGAGGCCCTTTCGTTGTAAAACGACGGCCAGTCG
AACCACGCAATGCGTCTCGATCCGCAGTGTCTTGCGTCTCTAAGCTTTTAGAGCACAGGGGTCGGGAACC
TATGGCTCGCGAGCCAGATGTGGCTCTTTTGATGATTGCATATGGCTCGCAGATAAAACAAAATATTCTC
ACTTGTTTTAATCCATCCATCGATTTTTCACTGCGCATGTCCTGTTCAGGGCTGCAGGAGCAATTGTCCA
TTATTTTAATTGGATGATACTGGCCTACGTTTGCCGTTGCTGGGTAAAACAGGTAAACGCCCCCTTTTGA
ATCAGTCTGAGACTGCGTCTGCTCGGTCATTAGCTCAAAGCTAACCCTTCGACGAAGAAGACCGGTGCTA
GCAATTCTACCGGGTAGGGGAGGCGCTTTTCCCAAGGCAGTCTGGAGCATGCGCTTTAGCAGCCCCGCTG
GGCACTTGGCGCTACACAAGTGGCCTCTGGCCTCGCACACATTCCACATCCACCGGTAGGCGCCAACCGG
CTCCGTTCTTTGGTGGCCCCTTCGCGCCACCTTCTACTCCTCCCCTAGTCAGGAAGTTCCCCCCCGCCCC
GCAGCTCGCGTCGTGCAGGACGTGACAAATGGAAGTAGCACGTCTCACTAGTCTCGTGCAGATGGACAGC
ACCGCTGAGCAATGGAAGCGGGTAGGCCTTTGGGGCAGCGGCCAATAGCAGCTTTGCTCCTTCGCTTTCT
GGGCTCAGAGGCTGGGAAGGGGTGGGTCCGGGGGCGGGCTCAGGGGCGGGCTCAGGGGCGGGGCGGGCGC
CCGAAGGTCCTCCGGAGGCCCGGCATTCTGCACGCTTCAAAAGCGCACGTCTGCCGCGCTGTTCTCCTCT
TCCTCATCTCCGGGCCTTTCGACCTGCAGCCAACGCCACCATGGGGACCGAGTACAAGCCCACGGTGCGC
CTCGCCACCCGCGACGACGTCCCCCGGGCCGTACGCACCCTCGCCGCCGCGTTCGCCGACTACCCCGCCA
CGCGCCACACCGTCGACCCGGACCGCCACATCGAGCGGGTCACCGAGCTGCAAGAACTCTTCCTCACGCG
CGTCGGGCTCGACATCGGCAAGGTGTGGGTCGCGGACGACGGCGCCGCGGTGGCGGTCTGGACCACGCCG
GAGAGCGTCGAAGCGGGGGCGGTGTTCGCCGAGATCGGCCCGCGCATGGCCGAGTTGAGCGGTTCCCGGC
TGGCCGCGCAGCAACAGATGGAAGGCCTCCTGGCGCCGCACCGGCCCAAGGAGCCCGCGTGGTTCCTGGC
CACCGTCGGCGTCTCGCCCGACCACCAGGGCAAGGGTCTGGGCAGCGCCGTCGTGCTCCCCGGAGTGGAG
GCGGCCGAGCGCGCCGGGGTGCCCGCCTTCCTGGAGACCTCCGCGCCCCGCAACCTCCCCTTCTACGAGC
GGCTCGGCTTCACCGTCACCGCCGACGTCGAGGTGCCCGAAGGACCGCGCACCTGGTGCATGACCCGCAA
GCCCGGTGCCATCGATGCCACTAACTTCTCCCTGTTGAAACAAGCAGGGGATGTCGAAGAGAATCCCGGG
CCAATGGTGAGCAAGGGCGAGGAGCTGTTCACCGGGGTGGTGCCCATCCTGGTCGAGCTGGACGGCGACG
TAAACGGCCACAAGTTCAGCGTGTCCGGCGAGGGCGAGGGCGATGCCACCTACGGCAAGCTGACCCTGAA
GTTCATCTGCACCACCGGCAAGCTGCCCGTGCCCTGGCCCACCCTCGTGACCACCCTGACCTACGGCGTG
CAGTGCTTCAGCCGCTACCCCGACCACATGAAGCAGCACGACTTCTTCAAGTCCGCCATGCCCGAAGGCT
ACGTCCAGGAGCGCACCATCTTCTTCAAGGACGACGGCAACTACAAGACCCGCGCCGAGGTGAAGTTCGA
GGGCGACACCCTGGTGAACCGCATCGAGCTGAAGGGCATCGACTTCAAGGAGGACGGCAACATCCTGGGG
CACAAGCTGGAGTACAACTACAACAGCCACAACGTCTATATCATGGCCGACAAGCAGAAGAACGGCATCA
AGGTGAACTTCAAGATCCGCCACAACATCGAGGACGGCAGCGTGCAGCTCGCCGACCACTACCAGCAGAA
CACCCCCATCGGCGACGGCCCCGTGCTGCTGCCCGACAACCACTACCTGAGCACCCAGTCCGCCCTGAGC
AAAGACCCCAACGAGAAGCGCGATCACATGGTCCTGCTGGAGTTCGTGACCGCCGCCGGGATCACTCTCG
GCATGGACGAGCTGTACAAGTAATTAATTAAGCTCGCTGATCAGCCTCGACTGTGCCTTCTAGTTGCCAG
CCATCTGTTGTTTGCCCCTCCCCCGTGCCTTCCTTGACCCTGGAAGGTGCCACTCCCACTGTCCTTTCCT
AATAAAATGAGGAAATTGCATCGCATTGTCTGAGTAGGTGTCATTCTATTCTGGGGGGTGGGGTGGGGCA
GGACAGCAAGGGGGAGGATTGGGAAGACAATAGCAGGCATGCTGGGGATGCGGTGGGCTCTATGGCTTCT
GAGGCGCGCCCTCGAGTGGTGAGTGTTATAACAACATTATTTAAAAGAATAAATTCAGAGGCTTATTATA
CTGACATTTAGTTGAATTCACTTTTAAAATATATTATATGGCTCTCACTGAAATAAATTTCCAAATTTTT
TGCTTTCATGGCTCTCTTAGTCAAAAAGGTTCCCGACCCCTGTTAGAGGGGCCCAGAGACGGAGTCACTG
CCAACCGAGACGGTCATAGCTGTTTCCTGTGTGCCGCTTCCTCGCTCACTGACTCGCTGCGCTCGGTCGT
TCGGCTGCGGCGAGCGGTATCAGCTCACTCAAAGGCGGTAATACGGTTACCCACAGAATCAGGGGATAAC
GCAGGAAAGAACATGTGAGCAAAAGGCCAGCAAAAGGCCAGGAACCGTAAAAAGGCCGCGTTGCTGGCGT
TTTTCCATAGGCTCCGCCCCCCTGACGAGCATCACAAAAATCGACGCTCAAGTCAGAGGTGGCGAAACCC
GACAGGACTATAAAGATACCAGGCGTTTCCCCCTGGAAGCTCCCTCGTGCGCTCTCCTGTTCCGACCCTG
CCGCTTACCGGATACCTGTCCGCCTTTCTCCCTTCGGGAAGCGTGGCGCTTTCTCATAGCTCACGCTGTA
GGTATCTCAGTTCGGTGTAGGTCGTTCGCTCCAAGCTGGGCTGTGTGCACGAACCCCCCGTTCAGCCCGA
CCGCTGCGCCTTATCCGGTAACTATCGTCTTGAGTCCAACCCGGTAAGACACGACTTATCGCCACTGGCA
GCAGCCACTGGTAACAGGATTAGCAGAGCGAGGTATGTAGGCGGTGCTACAGAGTTCTTGAAGTGGTGGC
CTAACTACGGCTACACTAGAAGAACAGTATTTGGTATCTGCGCTCTGCTGAAGCCAGTTACCTTCGGAAA
AAGAGTTGGTAGCTCTTGATCCGGCAAACAAACCACCGCTGGTAGCGGTGGTTTTTTTGTTTGCAAGCAG
CAGATTACGCGCAGAAAAAAAGGATCTCAAGAAGATCCTTTGATCTTTTCTACGGGGTCTGACGCTCAGT
GGAACGAAAACTCACGTTAAGGGATTTTGGTCATGAGATTATCAAAAAGGATCTTCACCTAGATCCTTTT
AAATTAAAAATGAAGTTTTAAATCAATCTAAAGTATATATGAGTAAACTTGGTCTGACAGTTACCAATGC
TTAATCAGTGAGGCACCTATCTCAGCGATCTGTCTCTTTCGTTCATCCATAGTTGCCTGACTCCCCGTCG
TGTAGATAACTACGATACGGGAGGGCTTACCATCTGGCCCCAGTGCTGCAATAATACCGCGGGACCCACG
CTCACCGGCTCCAGATTTATCAGCAATAAACCAGCCAGCCGGAAGGGCCGAGCGCAGAAGTGGTCCTGCA
ACTTTATCCGCCTCCATCCAGTCTATTAATTGTTGCCGGGAAGCTAGAGTAAGTAGTTCGCCAGTTAATA
GTTTGCGCAACGTTGTTGCCATCGCTACAGGCATCGTGGTATCACGCTCGTCGTTTGGTATGGCTTCATT
CAGCTCCGGTTCCCAACGATCAAGGCGAGTTACATGATCCCCCATGTTGCGCAAAAAAGCGGTTAGCTCC
TTCGGTCCTCCGATCGTTGTCAGAAGTAAGTTGGCCGCCGTGTTATCACTCATGGTTATGGCAGCACTAC
ATAATTCTCTTACTGTCATGCCATCCGTAAGATGCTTTTCTGTGACTGGTGAGTACTCAACCAAGTCATT
CTGAGAATAGTGTATGCGGCGACCGAGTTGCTCTTGCCCGGCGTCAATACGGGATAATACCGCGCCACAT
AGCAGAACTTTAAAAGTGCTCATCATTGGAAAACGTTCTTCGGGGCGAAAACTCTCAAGGATCTTACCGC
TGTTGAGATCCAGTTCGATGTAACCCACTCGTGCACCCAACTGATCTTCAGCATCTTTTACTTTCACCAG
CGTTTCTGGGTGAGCAAAAACAGGAAGGCAAAATGCCGCAAAAAAGGGAATAAGGGCGACACGGAAATGT
TGAATACTCATACTCTTCCTTTTTCAATATTATTGAAGCATTTATCAGGGTTATTGTCTCATGAGCGGAT
ACATATTTGAATGTATTTAG
Features (pLannotate 1.2.2; 8 found; start..end, strand, type, name):
    118..138     -  CDS            lacZα (fragment): LacZα fragment of β-galactosidase; lacZ fragment
    502..1001    +  promoter       PGK promoter: mouse phosphoglycerate kinase 1 promoter
   1026..1620    +  CDS            PuroR (fragment): puromycin N-acetyltransferase; pac from Streptomyces alboniger; confers resistance to puromycin
   1684..2403    +  CDS            EGFP: the original enhanced GFP (Yang et al., 1996) mammalian codon-optimized
   2431..2655    +  polyA_signal   bGH poly(A) signal: bovine growth hormone polyadenylation signal
   3082..3670    -  rep_origin     ori: high-copy-number ColE1/pMB1/pBR322/pUC origin of replication
   3841..4701    -  CDS            AmpR: β-lactamase; bla; confers resistance to ampicillin, carbenicillin, and related antibiotics
   4702..26      -  promoter       AmpR promoter (across the origin): bla
