[The description below was written by a language model from this plasmid's Addgene catalogue record and pLannotate feature annotations shown in this document.]
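Description:
pMV-hAT-6_PM is a 4,780-nt transposon donor plasmid built on the pMV backbone and catalogued as a mammalian expression vector. It is propagated in E. coli as a high-copy plasmid through a ColE1/pUC-type origin of replication, with selection by ampicillin via the β-lactamase gene and its native promoter. A short remnant of lacZα is also detected, presumably a leftover of the cloning region in the backbone.

The declared insert is the pair of terminal inverted repeats (TIRs) of the hAT-6_PM transposon, a synthetic version of a member of the hAT superfamily of DNA transposons. The automated feature table does not annotate the TIRs themselves, so their exact positions are not recorded. The unannotated stretches on either side of the mammalian cassette are the likely locations, but this is an inference. The cassette consists of the mouse PGK promoter driving a puromycin N-acetyltransferase coding sequence (annotated as a fragment, probably because it lacks a stop codon), followed after a short unannotated gap by EGFP and a bovine growth hormone polyadenylation signal. This layout suggests that the two proteins are co-expressed from a single transcript, possibly through a linker or 2A-type peptide, although the record does not identify the intervening sequence.

No transposase gene is annotated, so the plasmid serves as the cargo donor and the matching hAT-6_PM transposase must be supplied in trans. Transposase-mediated excision and genomic integration of the TIR-flanked cassette can then be scored by stable puromycin resistance or EGFP fluorescence. The plasmid comes from a survey of DNA transposon activity in human cells aimed at expanding genome engineering tools.
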