Addgene plasmid #217048: pMV-hAT-6_PM
Purpose: Donor plasmid of hAT-6_PM Transposon
Depositing lab: Haoyi Wang. Depositing organization: Institute of Zoology, Chinese Academy of Sciences. Publication: Heterologous survey of 130 DNA transposons in human cells highlights their functional divergence and expands the genome engineering toolbox. Zhang T, Tan S, Tang N, Li Y, Zhang C, Sun J, Guo Y, Gao H, Cai Y, Sun W, Wang C, Fu L, Ma H, Wu Y, Hu X, Zhang X, Gee P, Yan W, Zhao Y, Chen Q, Guo B, Wang H, Zhang YE. Cell. 2024 Jul 11;187(14):3741-3760.e30. doi: 10.1016/j.cell.2024.05.007. Epub 2024 Jun 5. PubMed 38843831.
Backbone
  Vector backbone: pMV
  Vector type: Mammalian Expression
Growth in bacteria
  Bacterial resistance: Ampicillin, 100 μg/mL
  Growth temperature: 37°C
  Growth strain: DH5alpha
  Copy number: High Copy
Gene/Insert
  Gene/Insert name: TIRs of hAT-6_PM transposon (alt name: hAT-6_PM)
  Species: Synthetic
  Cloning method: Restriction Enzyme; 5′ cloning site Unknown (unknown if destroyed); 3′ cloning site Unknown (unknown if destroyed)
Terms and licenses: Academic/Nonprofit Terms; Industry Terms: Not Available to Industry
How to cite: pMV-hAT-6_PM was a gift from Haoyi Wang (Addgene plasmid # 217048 ; http://n2t.net/addgene:217048 ; RRID:Addgene_217048)
